Addgene plasmid #183127: pBTK151
Purpose: BTK Type 4 reverse promoter part for golden gate assembly
Depositing lab: Jeffrey Barrick. Depositing organization: University of Texas at Austin. Publication: Engineered symbionts activate honey bee immunity and limit pathogens. Leonard SP, Powell JE, Perutka J, Geng P, Heckmann LC, Horak RD, Davies BW, Ellington AD, Barrick JE, Moran NA. Science. 2020 Jan 31;367(6477):573-576. doi: 10.1126/science.aax9039. Epub 2020 Jan 30. PubMed 32001655.
Backbone
  Vector backbone: ColE1
  Vector type: Synthetic Biology
Growth in bacteria
  Bacterial resistance: Chloramphenicol, 25 μg/mL
  Growth temperature: 37°C
  Growth strain: DH5alpha
  Copy number: High Copy
Gene/Insert
  Gene/Insert name: Reverse CP25 promoter and forward rpoC terminator for dsRNA expression
  Species: Synthetic
  Insert size (bp): 142
Terms and licenses: Academic/Nonprofit Terms; Industry Terms
How to cite: pBTK151 was a gift from Jeffrey Barrick (Addgene plasmid # 183127 ; http://n2t.net/addgene:183127 ; RRID:Addgene_183127)
