[The description below was written by a language model from this plasmid's Addgene catalogue record and pLannotate feature annotations shown in this document.]
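Description:
pBTK151 is a small (about 2 kb) part plasmid from the Bee Microbiome Toolkit (BTK), a Golden Gate assembly system for building constructs in bacteria, including honey bee gut symbionts. It is a synthetic-biology storage vector rather than an expression plasmid in its own right. It replicates in E. coli at high copy from a ColE1/pMB1-type origin and is selected with chloramphenicol through a cat (chloramphenicol acetyltransferase) gene driven by its native cat promoter and followed by the lambda t0 terminator.

The payload is a 142 bp synthetic Type 4 part that combines a CP25 promoter in reverse orientation with a forward-facing rpoC terminator. In the toolkit's modular scheme, the Type 4 position lies downstream of the coding or insert part and is normally occupied by a terminator. Placing an inward-pointing promoter there means that, once assembled with a conventional forward promoter part upstream, the intervening sequence is transcribed from both strands, giving complementary transcripts that can anneal into double-stranded RNA. The forward rpoC terminator is positioned to stop transcription arriving from the upstream promoter.

The automated feature table does not annotate the CP25 promoter or rpoC terminator themselves, nor the Type IIS restriction sites that would release the part. It does identify rrnB T1 and bacteriophage fd terminators, which lie in the region between the origin and the end of the sequence record and probably insulate the part from backbone transcription. The associated work concerns engineered bee gut symbionts, consistent with using this part to build dsRNA-producing constructs for RNA interference applications.
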