Features (pLannotate 1.2.2; 6 found; start..end, strand, type, name):
    172..206     -  terminator     lambda t0 terminator: minimal transcription terminator from phage lambda (Scholtissek and Grosse, 1987)
    280..936     -  CDS            cat: CAT_ECOLX - Experimental evidence at protein level: Swiss-Prot protein existence level 1. This enzyme is an effector of chloramphenicol resistance in bacteria. From Escherichia coli. This protein is used as a marker in many commonly used cloning vectors, such as pACYC184.
    937..1034    -  promoter       cat promoter: promoter of the E. coli cat gene encoding chloramphenicol acetyltransferase
   1118..1706    +  rep_origin     ori: high-copy-number ColE1/pMB1/pBR322/pUC origin of replication
   1836..1879    +  terminator     rrnB T1 terminator: Escherichia coli rrnB; transcription terminator T1 from the E. coli rrnB gene
   1939..1987    -  terminator     fd terminator (sequence withheld): central terminator from bacteriophage fd (Otsuka and Kunisawa, 1982)
>Addgene plasmid #183127 | pBTK151 | addgene full sequence | sequence record 361449 | Addgene NGS Result
CGGTCTCAATCCAACAGTACTATGTGATTATACCAGCCCCCTCACTACATGTCAAGAATAAACTGCCAAA
GGTAATCGTTAATCCGCAAATAACGTAAAAACCCGCTTCGGCGGGTTTTTTTATGGGGGGAGTTTAGGGA
AAGAGCATTTGTCAGCTGTGAGACCAGACCAATAAAAAACGCCCGGCGGCAACCGAGCGTTCTGAACAAA
TCCAGATGGAGTTCTGAGGTCATTACTGGATCTATCAACAGGAGTCCAAGCGAGCTCGATATCAAATTAC
GCCCCGCCCTGCCACTCATCGCAGTACTGTTGTAATTCATTAAGCATTCTGCCGACATGGAAGCCATCAC
AAACGGCATGATGAACCTGAATCGCCAGCGGCATCAGCACCTTGTCGCCTTGCGTATAATATTTGCCCAT
GGTGAAAACGGGGGCGAAGAAGTTGTCCATATTGGCCACGTTTAAATCAAAACTGGTGAAACTCACCCAG
GGATTGGCTGAAACGAAAAACATATTCTCAATAAACCCTTTAGGGAAATAGGCCAGGTTTTCACCGTAAC
ACGCCACATCTTGCGAATATATGTGTAGAAACTGCCGGAAATCGTCGTGGTATTCACTCCAGAGCGATGA
AAACGTTTCAGTTTGCTCATGGAAAACGGTGTAACAAGGGTGAACACTATCCCATATCACCAGCTCACCG
TCTTTCATTGCCATACGAAATTCCGGATGAGCATTCATCAGGCGGGCAAGAATGTGAATAAAGGCCGGAT
AAAACTTGTGCTTATTTTTCTTTACGGTCTTTAAAAAGGCCGTAATATCCAGCTGAACGGTCTGGTTATA
GGTACATTGAGCAACTGACTGAAATGCCTCAAAATGTTCTTTACGATGCCATTGGGATATATCAACGGTG
GTATATCCAGTGATTTTTTTCTCCATTTTAGCTTCCTTAGCTCCTGAAAATCTCGATAACTCAAAAAATA
CGCCCGGTAGTGATCTTATTTCATTATGGTGAAAGTTGGAACCTCTTACGTGCCCGATCAATCATGACCA
AAATCCCTTAACGTGAGTTTTCGTTCCACTGAGCGTCAGACCCCGTAGAAAAGATCAAAGGATCTTCTTG
AGATCCTTTTTTTCTGCGCGTAATCTGCTGCTTGCAAACAAAAAAACCACCGCTACCAGCGGTGGTTTGT
TTGCCGGATCAAGAGCTACCAACTCTTTTTCCGAAGGTAACTGGCTTCAGCAGAGCGCAGATACCAAATA
CTGTTCTTCTAGTGTAGCCGTAGTTAGGCCACCACTTCAAGAACTCTGTAGCACCGCCTACATACCTCGC
TCTGCTAATCCTGTTACCAGTGGCTGCTGCCAGTGGCGATAAGTCGTGTCTTACCGGGTTGGACTCAAGA
CGATAGTTACCGGATAAGGCGCAGCGGTCGGGCTGAACGGGGGGTTCGTGCACACAGCCCAGCTTGGAGC
GAACGACCTACACCGAACTGAGATACCTACAGCGTGAGCTATGAGAAAGCGCCACGCTTCCCGAAGGGAG
AAAGGCGGACAGGTATCCGGTAAGCGGCAGGGTCGGAACAGGAGAGCGCACGAGGGAGCTTCCAGGGGGA
AACGCCTGGTATCTTTATAGTCCTGTCGGGTTTCGCCACCTCTGACTTGAGCGTCGATTTTTGTGATGCT
CGTCAGGGGGGCGGAGCCTATGGAAAAACGCCAGCAACGCGGCCTTTTTACGGTTCCTGGCCTTTTGCTG
GCCTTTTGCTCACATGTTCTTTCCTGCGTTATCCCCTGATTCTGTGGATAACCGTAGCGGGAGAGTGTTC
ACCGACAAACAACAGATAAAACAAAAGGCCCAGTCTTCCGACTGAGCCTTTTGTTTTATTTGATGTCTGG
CAGTTCCCCGCCGCTATCTGATCATCAAATAATAATTTCTTCAT
[68 nt withheld, positions 1935-2002]
T
